Addgene plasmid #43534: III-ATGT
Depositing lab: Chad Cowan & Kiran Musunuru. Depositing organization: Harvard University. Publication: A TALEN Genome-Editing System for Generating Human Stem Cell-Based Disease Models. Ding Q, Lee YK, Schaefer EA, Peters DT, Veres A, Kim K, Kuperwasser N, Motola DL, Meissner TB, Hendriks WT, Trevisan M, Gupta RM, Moisan A, Banks E, Friesen M, Schinzel RT, Xia F, Tang A, Xia Y, Figueroa E, Wann A, Ahfeldt T, Daheron L, Zhang F, Rubin LL, Peng LF, Chung RT, Musunuru K, Cowan CA. Cell Stem Cell. 2012 Dec 12. pii: S1934-5909(12)00645-5. doi: 10.1016/j.stem.2012.11.011. PubMed 23246482.
Backbone
  Vector backbone: pCRII-TOPO
  Backbone manufacturer: Invitrogen
  Backbone size w/o insert (bp): 3973
  Vector type: Bacterial Cloning
Growth in bacteria
  Bacterial resistance: Ampicillin and Kanamycin, 100 & 50 μg/mL
  Growth temperature: 37°C
  Growth strain: Top10
  Copy number: High Copy
Gene/Insert
  Gene/Insert name: III-ATGT
  Species: Synthetic
  Insert size (bp): 426
  Cloning method: TOPO Cloning
  Sequencing primers: 5′ T7; 3′ M13-rev
Terms and licenses: Academic/Nonprofit Terms; Industry Terms: Not Available to Industry
How to cite: III-ATGT was a gift from Chad Cowan & Kiran Musunuru (Addgene plasmid # 43534 ; http://n2t.net/addgene:43534 ; RRID:Addgene_43534)
