[The description below was written by a language model from this plasmid's Addgene catalogue record.]
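Description:
III-ATGT is a bacterial cloning plasmid built on the commercial pCRII-TOPO backbone (about 4 kb without insert), carrying a 426 bp synthetic insert introduced by TOPO cloning. It is maintained at high copy number in E. coli and is selectable with both ampicillin and kanamycin, consistent with the dual resistance markers of this backbone. The insert is flanked by standard priming sites, with T7 on the 5′ side and M13 reverse on the 3′ side, which allow its sequence to be verified. No feature table is provided, so the exact positions of the origin, markers and insert junctions are not documented here.

The record gives the insert only by name and as synthetic, without describing its content. The plasmid was deposited in connection with a TALEN genome-editing system developed for generating human stem cell-based disease models. In that context, the name plausibly indicates a pre-assembled block of TALE repeat units recognising the four bases A, T, G and T, with "III" denoting the position that this block occupies in a stepwise assembly scheme; the insert size is roughly what four TALE repeats would occupy. This interpretation is an inference from the name and the associated work, not something stated in the catalogue fields.

The plasmid carries no recorded eukaryotic promoter or expression elements and is classified purely as a cloning vector. It is best understood as a storage and source plasmid for a modular part, likely one member of a library from which fragments are taken and joined to build custom TALE DNA-binding arrays, not as a construct used directly in cells.
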