>Addgene plasmid #43534 | III-ATGT | depositor partial sequence | sequence record 58799 | III-ATGT sequence 426 bps
CGTCTCGGCTCACCCCAGAGCAGGTCGTGGCAATCGCCTCCAACATTGGCGGGAAACAGGCACTCGAGAC
TGTCCAGCGCCTGCTTCCCGTGCTGTGCCAAGCGCACGGACTCACCCCAGAGCAGGTCGTGGCCATTGCC
TCGAATGGAGGGGGCAAACAGGCGTTGGAAACCGTACAACGATTGCTGCCGGTGCTGTGCCAAGCGCACG
GCCTCACCCCAGAGCAGGTCGTGGCAATCGCGAGCAATAACGGCGGAAAACAGGCTTTGGAAACGGTGCA
GAGGCTCCTTCCAGTGCTGTGCCAAGCGCACGGATTAACCCCAGAGCAGGTCGTGGCCATTGCCTCGAAT
GGAGGGGGCAAACAGGCGTTGGAAACCGTACAACGATTGCTGCCGGTGCTGTGCCAAGCGCACGGACTCA
GAGACG
