>Addgene plasmid #43534 | III-ATGT | addgene partial sequence | sequence record 61456 | M13-F20 5'-TGTAAAACGACGGCCAGT-3'
GGCGATTGGGCCTCTGATGCATGCTCGAGCGGCCGCCAGTGTGATGGATATCTGCAGAATTCGCCCTTGC
CGTCCTAGCGCGTCTCGGCTCACCCCAGAGCAGGTCGTGGCAATCGCCTCCAACATTGGCGGGAAACAGG
CACTCGAGACTGTCCAGCGCCTGCTTCCCGTGCTGTGCCAAGCGCACGGACTCACCCCAGAGCAGGTCGT
GGCCATTGCCTCGAATGGAGGGGGCAAACAGGCGTTGGAAACCGTACAACGATTGCTGCCGGTGCTGTGC
CAAGCGCACGGCCTCACCCCAGAGCAGGTCGTGGCAATCGCGAGCAATAACGGCGGAAAACAGGCTTTGG
AAACGGTGCAGAGGCTCCTTCCAGTGCTGTGCCAAGCGCACGGATTAACCCCAGAGCAGGTCGTGGCCAT
TGCCTCGAATGGAGGGGGCAAACAGGCGTTGGAAACCGTACAACGATTGCTGCCGGTGCTGTGCCAAGCG
CACGGACTCAGAGACGTGGGCACAGGAAAGAAGGGCGAATTCCAGCACACTGGCGGCCGTTACTAGTGGA
TCCGAGCTCGGTACCAAGCTTGATGCATAGCTTGAGTATTCTATAGTGTCACCTAAATAGCTTGGCGTAA
TCATGGTCATAGCTGTTTCCTGTGTGAAATTGTTATCCGCTCACAATTCCACACAACATACGAGCCGGAA
GCATAAAGTGTAAAGCCTGGGGTGCCTAATGAGTGAGCTAACTCACATTAATTGCGTTGCGCTCACTGCC
CGCTTTCCAGTCGGGAAACCTGTCGTGCCAGCTGCATTAATGAATCGGCCAACGCGCGGGGAGAGGCGGT
TTGCGTATTGGGCGC
